Addgene plasmid #186740: lentiTet-RAB10-T2A-RABIF-P2A-mCherry BlastR
Purpose: Dox inducible RAB10-T2A-RABIF-P2A-mCherry expression construct cloned into a lentiviral backbone containing a blasticidin resistance gene
Depositing lab: Richard Sherwood. Depositing organization: Brigham and Women's Hospital. Publication: Systematic elucidation of genetic mechanisms underlying cholesterol uptake. Hamilton MC, Fife JD, Akinci E, Yu T, Khowpinitchai B, Cha M, Barkal S, Thi TT, Yeo GHT, Barroso JPR, Francoeur MJ, Velimirovic M, Gifford DK, Lettre G, Yu H, Cassa CA, Sherwood RI. bioRxiv. 2023 Jan 10:2023.01.09.500804. doi: 10.1101/2023.01.09.500804. Preprint. PubMed 36711952.
Backbone
  Vector backbone: pCW-Cas9-Blast
  Backbone size w/o insert (bp): 11687
  Total vector size (bp): 9233
  Vector type: Mammalian Expression, Lentiviral
  Selectable markers: Blasticidin
Growth in bacteria
  Bacterial resistance: Ampicillin, 100 μg/mL
  Growth temperature: 30°C
  Growth strain: NEB Stable
  Copy number: Unknown
Gene/Insert
  Gene/Insert name: RAB10, RABIF
  Species: H. sapiens (human)
  Entrez Gene: RAB10; RABIF (a.k.a. MSS4, RASGFR3, RASGRF3)
  Tag / fusion protein: RAB10-T2A-RABIF-P2A-mCherry
Terms and licenses: Academic/Nonprofit Terms; Industry Terms: Not Available to Industry
How to cite: lentiTet-RAB10-T2A-RABIF-P2A-mCherry BlastR was a gift from Richard Sherwood (Addgene plasmid # 186740 ; http://n2t.net/addgene:186740 ; RRID:Addgene_186740)
