[The description below was written by a language model from this plasmid's Addgene catalogue record and pLannotate feature annotations shown in this document.]
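Description:
lentiTet-RAB10-T2A-RABIF-P2A-mCherry BlastR is a doxycycline-inducible, all-in-one lentiviral expression plasmid built on the pCW-Cas9-Blast backbone, with the Cas9 cassette evidently replaced by the smaller insert (the listed total size of about 9.2 kb is less than the stated backbone size). It is propagated in E. coli through a high-copy ColE1/pUC origin with ampicillin resistance. The viral framework is of the third-generation, self-inactivating type. An RSV promoter drives a truncated HIV-1 5' LTR, followed by the Ψ packaging signal, a gag fragment, the RRE for Rev-dependent export of the genomic RNA, and cPPT/CTS. A WPRE and a ΔU3 3' LTR close the transfer unit. An SV40 poly(A) signal and SV40 origin lie outside the LTRs.

The payload is a single open reading frame under the tight TRE promoter (seven tet operators plus a minimal CMV promoter). It encodes human RAB10, its guanine-nucleotide-releasing factor RABIF (MSS4), and mCherry. By the construct name, these are separated by T2A and P2A self-cleaving peptides, which are not annotated but fit the gaps between the coding regions. One induced transcript therefore yields the two proteins separately, with red fluorescence reporting expression. Downstream, a constitutive human PGK promoter drives blasticidin S deaminase, followed by a reverse tetracycline transactivator annotated as an rtTA3 fragment with a VP16-derived activation domain. The linker between these two coding sequences is not annotated. Transduced mammalian cells can thus be selected with blasticidin and already carry the transactivator needed for doxycycline induction. The construct is intended for stable, inducible co-overexpression of RAB10 and RABIF, and the associated publication concerns genetic mechanisms of cholesterol uptake.
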