Features (pLannotate 1.2.2; 28 found; start..end, strand, type, name):
     41..158     +  misc_feature   cPPT/CTS: central polypurine tract and central termination sequence of HIV-1
    212..526     +  promoter       tight TRE promoter: Tet-responsive promoter PTight, consisting of seven tet operator sequences followed by the minimal CMV promoter
    547..1146    +  CDS            RAB10: RAB10_HUMAN - Experimental evidence at protein level: Swiss-Prot protein existence level 1. (Microbial infection) Upon Legionella pneumophila infection promotes endoplasmic reticulum recruitment and bacterial replication. Plays a role in remodeling the Legionella-containing vacuole (LCV) into an endoplasmic reticulum-like vacuole. From Homo sapiens (Human).
   1210..1578    +  CDS            RABIF: MSS4_HUMAN - Also known as MSS4, RASGRF3. Experimental evidence at protein level: Swiss-Prot protein existence level 1. Guanine-nucleotide-releasing protein that acts on members of the SEC4/YPT1/RAB subfamily. Stimulates GDP release from both YPT1, RAB3A and RAB10, but is less active on these proteins than on the SEC4 protein (PubMed:31540829). Might play a general role in vesicular transport. From Homo sapiens (Human).
   1654..2361    +  CDS            mCherry: mCherry is a basic (constitutively fluorescent) red fluorescent protein published in 2004, derived from Discosoma sp.. It is reported to be a very rapidly-maturing monomer with low acid sensitivity.
   2375..2885    +  promoter       hPGK promoter: human phosphoglycerate kinase 1 promoter
   2895..3290    +  CDS            BSD: blasticidin S deaminase; Aspergillus terreus BSD; confers resistance to blasticidin
   3345..4042    +  CDS            rtTA3 (fragment): reverse tetracycline transactivator 3 activates expression from Tet-responsive promoters in the presence of doxycycline
   3972..4082    +  CDS            VP48: 3 tandem repeats of the minimal activation domain of herpes simplex virus VP16 (Cheng et al., 2013)
   4118..4666    +  misc_feature   WPRE (fragment): woodchuck hepatitis virus posttranscriptional regulatory element
   4692..4763    +  CDS            nef (fragment): NEF_HV1Z2 - Experimental evidence at protein level: Swiss-Prot protein existence level 1. Extracellular Nef protein targets CD4(+) T-lymphocytes for apoptosis by interacting with CXCR4 surface receptors. From Human immunodeficiency virus type 1 group M subtype D (isolate Z2/CDC-Z34) (HIV-1).
   4765..4998    +  LTR            3' LTR (ΔU3): self-inactivating 3' long terminal repeat (LTR) from HIV-1
   5070..5191    +  polyA_signal   SV40 poly(A) signal: SV40 polyadenylation signal
   5231..5366    +  rep_origin     SV40 ori: SV40 origin of replication
   5374..5437    +  promoter       AmpR promoter: bla
   5438..6298    +  CDS            AmpR: β-lactamase; bla; confers resistance to ampicillin, carbenicillin, and related antibiotics
   6469..7057    +  rep_origin     ori: high-copy-number ColE1/pMB1/pBR322/pUC origin of replication
   7240..7332    +  CDS            lacI (fragment): lac repressor; lacI; The lac repressor binds to the lac operator to inhibit transcription in E. coli. This inhibition can be relieved by adding lactose or isopropyl-β-D-thiogalactopyranoside (IPTG).
   7345..7366    +  protein_bind   CAP binding site: CAP binding activates transcription in the presence of cAMP. E. coli catabolite activator protein
   7381..7411    +  promoter       lac promoter: promoter for the E. coli lac operon
   7419..7435    +  protein_bind   lac operator: The lac repressor binds to the lac operator to inhibit transcription in E. coli. This inhibition can be relieved by adding lactose or isopropyl-β-D-thiogalactopyranoside (IPTG). lac repressor encoded by lacI
   7480..7498    +  promoter       T3 promoter: promoter for bacteriophage T3 RNA polymerase
   7526..7752    +  promoter       RSV promoter: Rous sarcoma virus enhancer/promoter
   7753..7933    +  LTR            5' LTR (truncated): truncated 5' long terminal repeat (LTR) from HIV-1
   7980..8105    +  misc_feature   HIV-1 Ψ: packaging signal of human immunodeficiency virus type 1
   8089..8452    +  CDS            HIV-1 gag (fragment): gag protein from human immunodeficiency virus 1; gag
   8598..8831    +  misc_feature   RRE: The Rev response element (RRE) of HIV-1 allows for Rev-dependent mRNA export from the nucleus to the cytoplasm.
   9208..9232    +  CDS            Rev (fragment): human immunodeficiency virus 1 (HIV-1) Rev protein; rev; enhances nuclear export of unspliced and incompletely spliced viral mRNAs
>Addgene plasmid #186740 | lentiTet-RAB10-T2A-RABIF-P2A-mCherry BlastR | addgene full sequence | sequence record 389283 | Addgene NGS Result
AATTCTCGACCTCGAGACAAATGGCAGTATTCATCCACAATTTTAAAAGAAAAGGGGGGATTGGGGGGTA
CAGTGCAGGGGAAAGAATAGTAGACATAATAGCAACAGACATACAAACTAAAGAATTACAAAAACAAATT
ACAAAAATTCAAAATTTTCGGGTTTATTACAGGGACAGCAGAGATCCACTTTGGCCGCGAATCGATATGT
CGAGTTTACTCCCTATCAGTGATAGAGAACGTATGTCGAGTTTACTCCCTATCAGTGATAGAGAACGATG
TCGAGTTTACTCCCTATCAGTGATAGAGAACGTATGTCGAGTTTACTCCCTATCAGTGATAGAGAACGTA
TGTCGAGTTTACTCCCTATCAGTGATAGAGAACGTATGTCGAGTTTATCCCTATCAGTGATAGAGAACGT
ATGTCGAGTTTACTCCCTATCAGTGATAGAGAACGTATGTCGAGGTAGGCGTGTACGGTGGGAGGCCTAT
ATAAGCAGAGCTCGTTTAGTGAACCGTCAGATCGCCTGGAGAATTGGCTAGCCACCATGGCGAAGAAGAC
GTACGACCTGCTTTTCAAGCTGCTCCTGATCGGGGATTCCGGAGTGGGGAAGACCTGCGTCCTTTTTCGT
TTTTCGGATGATGCCTTCAATACTACCTTTATTTCCACCATAGGAATAGACTTCAAGATCAAAACAGTTG
AATTACAAGGAAAGAAGATCAAGCTACAGATATGGGATACAGCAGGCCAGGAGCGATTTCACACCATCAC
AACCTCCTACTACAGAGGCGCAATGGGTATCATGCTAGTATATGACATCACCAATGGTAAAAGTTTTGAA
AACATCAGCAAATGGCTTAGAAACATAGATGAGCATGCCAATGAAGATGTGGAAAGAATGTTACTAGGAA
ACAAGTGTGATATGGACGACAAAAGAGTTGTACCTAAAGGAAAAGGAGAACAGATTGCAAGGGAGCATGG
TATTAGGTTTTTTGAGACTAGTGCAAAAGCAAATATAAACATCGAAAAGGCGTTCCTCACGTTAGCTGAA
GATATCCTTCGAAAGACCCCTGTAAAAGAGCCCAACAGTGAAAATGTAGATATCAGCAGTGGAGGAGGCG
TGACAGGCTGGAAGAGCAAATGCTGCGGATCCGGAGAGGGCAGAGGAAGTCTGCTAACATGCGGTGACGT
CGAGGAGAATCCTGGCCCAATGGAACCAGCGGAGCAGCCGAGCGAGTTAGTGTCAGCCGAGGGCCGAAAC
CGGAAGGCGGTGCTGTGCCAGCGTTGCGGCTCCCGGGTGCTGCAGCCAGGGACCGCTCTCTTCTCTCGCC
GACAGCTTTTCCTTCCCTCCATGAGAAAGAAGCCAGCTCTGTCTGACGGCAGCAATCCTGACGGCGATCT
CCTCCAGGAACACTGGCTGGTTGAGGACATGTTCATTTTTGAGAATGTGGGCTTCACCAAGGACGTGGGC
AACATCAAGTTTCTGGTCTGCGCAGACTGTGAAATTGGACCAATTGGCTGGCATTGCCTAGATGACAAGA
ACAGTTTCTATGTGGCCTTGGAACGAGTTTCCCATGAGACCGGTAGCGGAGCTACTAACTTCAGCCTGCT
GAAGCAGGCTGGAGACGTGGAGGAGAACCCTGGACCTACGCGTATGGTGAGCAAGGGCGAGGAGGATAAC
ATGGCCATCATCAAGGAGTTCATGCGCTTCAAGGTGCACATGGAGGGCTCCGTGAACGGCCACGAGTTCG
AGATCGAGGGCGAGGGCGAGGGCCGCCCCTACGAGGGCACCCAGACCGCCAAGCTGAAGGTGACCAAGGG
TGGCCCCCTGCCCTTCGCCTGGGACATCCTGTCCCCTCAGTTCATGTACGGCTCCAAGGCCTACGTGAAG
CACCCCGCCGACATCCCCGACTACTTGAAGCTGTCCTTCCCCGAGGGCTTCAAGTGGGAGCGCGTGATGA
ACTTCGAGGACGGCGGCGTGGTGACCGTGACCCAGGACTCCTCCCTGCAGGACGGCGAGTTCATCTACAA
GGTGAAGCTGCGCGGCACCAACTTCCCCTCCGACGGCCCCGTAATGCAGAAGAAGACCATGGGCTGGGAG
GCCTCCTCCGAGCGGATGTACCCCGAGGACGGCGCCCTGAAGGGCGAGATCAAGCAGAGGCTGAAGCTGA
AGGACGGCGGCCACTACGACGCTGAGGTCAAGACCACCTACAAGGCCAAGAAGCCCGTGCAGCTGCCCGG
CGCCTACAACGTCAACATCAAGTTGGACATCACCTCCCACAACGAGGACTACACCATCGTGGAACAGTAC
GAACGCGCCGAGGGCCGCCACTCCACCGGCGGCATGGACGAGCTGTACAAGATCGTTTAATTAAGGGGTT
GGGGTTGCGCCTTTTCCAAGGCAGCCCTGGGTTTGCGCAGGGACGCGGCTGCTCTGGGCGTGGTTCCGGG
AAACGCAGCGGCGCCGACCCTGGGTCTCGCACATTCTTCACGTCCGTTCGCAGCGTCACCCGGATCTTCG
CCGCTACCCTTGTGGGCCCCCCGGCGACGCTTCCTGCTCCGCCCCTAAGTCGGGAAGGTTCCTTGCGGTT
CGCGGCGTGCCGGACGTGACAAACGGAAGCCGCACGTCTCACTAGTACCCTCGCAGACGGACAGCGCCAG
GGAGCAATGGCAGCGCGCCGACCGCGATGGGCTGTGGCCAATAGCGGCTGCTCAGCAGGGCGCGCCGAGA
GCAGCGGCCGGGAAGGGGCGGTGCGGGAGGCGGGGTGTGGGGCGGTAGTGTGGGCCCTGTTCCTGCCCGC
GCGGTGTTCCGCATTCTGCAAGCCTCCGGAGCGCACGTCGGCAGTCGGCTCCCTCGTTGACCGAATCACC
GACCTCTCTCCCCAGCAATTCACCATGGCCAAGCCTTTGTCTCAAGAAGAATCCACCCTCATTGAAAGAG
CAACGGCTACAATCAACAGCATCCCCATCTCTGAAGACTACAGCGTCGCCAGCGCAGCTCTCTCTAGCGA
CGGCCGCATCTTCACTGGTGTCAATGTATATCATTTTACTGGGGGACCTTGTGCAGAACTCGTGGTGCTG
GGCACTGCTGCTGCTGCGGCAGCTGGCAACCTGACTTGTATCGTCGCGATCGGAAATGAGAACAGGGGCA
TCTTGAGCCCCTGCGGACGGTGCCGACAGGTGCTTCTCGATCTGCATCCTGGGATCAAAGCCATAGTGAA
GGACAGTGATGGACAGCCGACGGCAGTTGGGATTCGTGAATTGCTGCCCTCTGGTTATGTGTGGGAGGGC
GAAGGTAGAGGTTCTCTCCTCACTTGTGGTGATGTTGAAGAAAACCCTGGTCCAATGTCTAGACTGGACA
AGAGCAAAGTCATAAACGGAGCTCTGGAATTACTCAATGGTGTCGGTATCGAAGGCCTGACGACAAGGAA
ACTCGCTCAAAAGCTGGGAGTTGAGCAGCCTACCCTGTACTGGCACGTGAAGAACAAGCGGGCCCTGCTC
GATGCCCTGCCAATCGAGATGCTGGACAGGCATCATACCCACTTCTGCCCCCTGGAAGGCGAGTCATGGC
AAGACTTTCTGCGGAACAACGCCAAGTCATACCGCTGTGCTCTCCTCTCACATCGCGACGGGGCTAAAGT
GCATCTCGGCACCCGCCCAACAGAGAAACAGTACGAAACCCTGGAAAATCAGCTCGCGTTCCTGTGTCAG
CAAGGCTTCTCCCTGGAGAACGCACTGTACGCTCTGTCCGCCGTGGGCCACTTTACACTGGGCTGCGTAT
TGGAGGAACAGGAGCATCAAGTAGCAAAAGAGGAAAGAGAGACACCTACCACCGATTCTATGCCCCCACT
TCTGAGACAAGCAATTGAGCTGTTCGACCGGCAGGGAGCCGAACCTGCCTTCCTTTTCGGCCTGGAACTA
ATCATATGTGGCCTGGAGAAACAGCTAAAGTGCGAAAGCGGCGGGCCGACCGACGCCCTTGACGATTTTG
ACTTAGACATGCTCCCAGCCGATGCCCTTGACGACTTTGACCTTGATATGCTGCCTGCTGACGCTCTTGA
CGATTTTGACCTTGACATGCTCCCCGGGTAACTAAGTAAGGATCGATCCAAGATATCGTATTCTTAACTA
TGTTGCTCCTTTTACGCTATGTGGATACGCTGCTTTAATGCCTTTGTATCATGCTATTGCTTCCCGTATG
GCTTTCATTTTCTCCTCCTTGTATAAATCCTGGTTGCTGTCTCTTTATGAGGAGTTGTGGCCCGTTGTCA
GGCAACGTGGCGTGGTGTGCACTGTGTTTGCTGACGCAACCCCCACTGGTTGGGGCATTGCCACCACCTG
TCAGCTCCTTTCCGGGACTTTCGCTTTCCCCCTCCCTATTGCCACGGCGGAACTCATCGCCGCCTGCCTT
GCCCGCTGCTGGACAGGGGCTCGGCTGTTGGGCACTGACAATTCCGTGGTGTTGTCGGGGAAGCTGACGT
CCTTTCCATGGCTGCTCGCCTGTGTTGCCACCTGGATTCTGCGCGGGACGTCCTTCTGCTACGTCCCTTC
GGCCCTCAATCCAGCGGACCTTCCTTCCCGCGGCCTGCTGCCGGCTCTGCGGCCTCTTCCGCGTCTTCGC
CTTCGCCCTCAGACGAGTCGGATCTCCCTTTGGGCCGCCTCCCCGCCTGTTTCGCCTCGGCGTCCGGACT
AGAGGTACCTTTAAGACCAATGACTTACAAGGCAGCTGTAGATCTTAGCCACTTTTTAAAAGAAAAGGGG
GGACTGGAAGGGCTAATTCACTCCCAACGAAGACAAGATCTGCTTTTTGCTTGTACTGGGTCTCTCTGGT
TAGACCAGATCTGAGCCTGGGAGCTCTCTGGCTAACTAGGGAACCCACTGCTTAAGCCTCAATAAAGCTT
GCCTTGAGTGCTTCAAGTAGTGTGTGCCCGTCTGTTGTGTGACTCTGGTAACTAGAGATCCCTCAGACCC
TTTTAGTCAGTGTGGAAAATCTCTAGCAGTAGTAGTTCATGTCATCTTATTATTCAGTATTTATAACTTG
CAAAGAAATGAATATCAGAGAGTGAGAGGAACTTGTTTATTGCAGCTTATAATGGTTACAAATAAAGCAA
TAGCATCACAAATTTCACAAATAAAGCATTTTTTTCACTGCATTCTAGTTGTGGTTTGTCCAAACTCATC
AATGTATCTTATCATGTCTGGCTCTAGCTATCCCGCCCCTAACTCCGCCCATCCCGCCCCTAACTCCGCC
CAGTTCCGCCCATTCTCCGCCCCATGGCTGACTAATTTTTTTTATTTATGCAGAGGCCGAGGCCGCCTCG
GCCTCTGAGCTATTCCAGAAGTAGTGAGGAGGCTTTTTTGGAGGCCTTTCAAATATGTATCCGCTCATGA
GACAATAACCCTGATAAATGCTTCAATAATATTGAAAAAGGAAGAGTATGAGTATTCAACATTTCCGTGT
CGCCCTTATTCCCTTTTTTGCGGCATTTTGCCTTCCTGTTTTTGCTCACCCAGAAACGCTGGTGAAAGTA
AAAGATGCTGAAGATCAGTTGGGTGCACGAGTGGGTTACATCGAACTGGATCTCAACAGCGGTAAGATCC
TTGAGAGTTTTCGCCCCGAAGAACGTTTTCCAATGATGAGCACTTTTAAAGTTCTGCTATGTGGCGCGGT
ATTATCCCGTATTGACGCCGGGCAAGAGCAACTCGGTCGCCGCATACACTATTCTCAGAATGACTTGGTT
GAGTACTCACCAGTCACAGAAAAGCATCTTACGGATGGCATGACAGTAAGAGAATTATGCAGTGCTGCCA
TAACCATGAGTGATAACACTGCGGCCAACTTACTTCTGACAACGATCGGAGGACCGAAGGAGCTAACCGC
TTTTTTGCACAACATGGGGGATCATGTAACTCGCCTTGATCGTTGGGAACCGGAGCTGAATGAAGCCATA
CCAAACGACGAGCGTGACACCACGATGCCTGTAGCAATGGCAACAACGTTGCGCAAACTATTAACTGGCG
AACTACTTACTCTAGCTTCCCGGCAACAATTAATAGACTGGATGGAGGCGGATAAAGTTGCAGGACCACT
TCTGCGCTCGGCCCTTCCGGCTGGCTGGTTTATTGCTGATAAATCTGGAGCCGGTGAGCGTGGGTCTCGC
GGTATCATTGCAGCACTGGGGCCAGATGGTAAGCCCTCCCGTATCGTAGTTATCTACACGACGGGGAGTC
AGGCAACTATGGATGAACGAAATAGACAGATCGCTGAGATAGGTGCCTCACTGATTAAGCATTGGTAACT
GTCAGACCAAGTTTACTCATATATACTTTAGATTGATTTAAAACTTCATTTTTAATTTAAAAGGATCTAG
GTGAAGATCCTTTTTGATAATCTCATGACCAAAATCCCTTAACGTGAGTTTTCGTTCCACTGAGCGTCAG
ACCCCGTAGAAAAGATCAAAGGATCTTCTTGAGATCCTTTTTTTCTGCGCGTAATCTGCTGCTTGCAAAC
AAAAAAACCACCGCTACCAGCGGTGGTTTGTTTGCCGGATCAAGAGCTACCAACTCTTTTTCCGAAGGTA
ACTGGCTTCAGCAGAGCGCAGATACCAAATACTGTTCTTCTAGTGTAGCCGTAGTTAGGCCACCACTTCA
AGAACTCTGTAGCACCGCCTACATACCTCGCTCTGCTAATCCTGTTACCAGTGGCTGCTGCCAGTGGCGA
TAAGTCGTGTCTTACCGGGTTGGACTCAAGACGATAGTTACCGGATAAGGCGCAGCGGTCGGGCTGAACG
GGGGGTTCGTGCACACAGCCCAGCTTGGAGCGAACGACCTACACCGAACTGAGATACCTACAGCGTGAGC
TATGAGAAAGCGCCACGCTTCCCGAAGGGAGAAAGGCGGACAGGTATCCGGTAAGCGGCAGGGTCGGAAC
AGGAGAGCGCACGAGGGAGCTTCCAGGGGGAAACGCCTGGTATCTTTATAGTCCTGTCGGGTTTCGCCAC
CTCTGACTTGAGCGTCGATTTTTGTGATGCTCGTCAGGGGGGCGGAGCCTATGGAAAAACGCCAGCAACG
CGGCCTTTTTACGGTTCCTGGCCTTTTGCTGGCCTTTTGCTCACATGTTCTTTCCTGCGTTATCCCCTGA
TTCTGTGGATAACCGTATTACCGCCTTTGAGTGAGCTGATACCGCTCGCCGCAGCCGAACGACCGAGCGC
AGCGAGTCAGTGAGCGAGGAAGCGGAAGAGCGCCCAATACGCAAACCGCCTCTCCCCGCGCGTTGGCCGA
TTCATTAATGCAGCTGGCACGACAGGTTTCCCGACTGGAAAGCGGGCAGTGAGCGCAACGCAATTAATGT
GAGTTAGCTCACTCATTAGGCACCCCAGGCTTTACACTTTATGCTTCCGGCTCGTATGTTGTGTGGAATT
GTGAGCGGATAACAATTTCACACAGGAAACAGCTATGACCATGATTACGCCAAGCGCGCAATTAACCCTC
ACTAAAGGGAACAAAAGCTGGAGCTGCAAGCTTAATGTAGTCTTATGCAATACTCTTGTAGTCTTGCAAC
ATGGTAACGATGAGTTAGCAACATGCCTTACAAGGAGAGAAAAAGCACCGTGCATGCCGATTGGTGGAAG
TAAGGTGGTACGATCGTGCCTTATTAGGAAGGCAACAGACGGGTCTGACATGGATTGGACGAACCACTGA
ATTGCCGCATTGCAGAGATATTGTATTTAAGTGCCTAGCTCGATACATAAACGGGTCTCTCTGGTTAGAC
CAGATCTGAGCCTGGGAGCTCTCTGGCTAACTAGGGAACCCACTGCTTAAGCCTCAATAAAGCTTGCCTT
GAGTGCTTCAAGTAGTGTGTGCCCGTCTGTTGTGTGACTCTGGTAACTAGAGATCCCTCAGACCCTTTTA
GTCAGTGTGGAAAATCTCTAGCAGTGGCGCCCGAACAGGGACTTGAAAGCGAAAGGGAAACCAGAGGAGC
TCTCTCGACGCAGGACTCGGCTTGCTGAAGCGCGCACGGCAAGAGGCGAGGGGCGGCGACTGGTGAGTAC
GCCAAAAATTTTGACTAGCGGAGGCTAGAAGGAGAGAGATGGGTGCGAGAGCGTCAGTATTAAGCGGGGG
AGAATTAGATCGCGATGGGAAAAAATTCGGTTAAGGCCAGGGGGAAAGAAAAAATATAAATTAAAACATA
TAGTATGGGCAAGCAGGGAGCTAGAACGATTCGCAGTTAATCCTGGCCTGTTAGAAACATCAGAAGGCTG
TAGACAAATACTGGGACAGCTACAACCATCCCTTCAGACAGGATCAGAAGAACTTAGATCATTATATAAT
ACAGTAGCAACCCTCTATTGTGTGCATCAAAGGATAGAGATAAAAGACACCAAGGAAGCTTTAGACAAGA
TAGAGGAAGAGCAAAACAAAAGTAAGACCACCGCACAGCAAGCGGCCGCTGATCTTCAGACCTGGAGGAG
GAGATATGAGGGACAATTGGAGAAGTGAATTATATAAATATAAAGTAGTAAAAATTGAACCATTAGGAGT
AGCACCCACCAAGGCAAAGAGAAGAGTGGTGCAGAGAGAAAAAAGAGCAGTGGGAATAGGAGCTTTGTTC
CTTGGGTTCTTGGGAGCAGCAGGAAGCACTATGGGCGCAGCGTCAATGACGCTGACGGTACAGGCCAGAC
AATTATTGTCTGGTATAGTGCAGCAGCAGAACAATTTGCTGAGGGCTATTGAGGCGCAACAGCATCTGTT
GCAACTCACAGTCTGGGGCATCAAGCAGCTCCAGGCAAGAATCCTGGCTGTGGAAAGATACCTAAAGGAT
CAACAGCTCCTGGGGATTTGGGGTTGCTCTGGAAAACTCATTTGCACCACTGCTGTGCCTTGGAATGCTA
GTTGGAGTAATAAATCTCTGGAACAGATTTGGAATCACACGACCTGGATGGAGTGGGACAGAGAAATTAA
CAATTACACAAGCTTAATACACTCCTTAATTGAAGAATCGCAAAACCAGCAAGAAAAGAATGAACAAGAA
TTATTGGAATTAGATAAATGGGCAAGTTTGTGGAATTGGTTTAACATAACAAATTGGCTGTGGTATATAA
AATTATTCATAATGATAGTAGGAGGCTTGGTAGGTTTAAGAATAGTTTTTGCTGTACTTTCTATAGTGAA
TAGAGTTAGGCAGGGATATTCACCATTATCGTTTCAGACCCACCTCCCAACCCCGAGGGGAC
